>Addgene plasmid #191254 | pET28-MBP-CI2F | addgene full sequence | sequence record 375171 | Addgene NGS Result
GGAGAAAATAATACTGTTGATGGGTGTCTGGTCAGAGACATCAAGAAATAACGCCGGAACATTAGTGCAG
GCAGCTTCCACAGCAATGGCATCCTGGTCATCCAGCGGATAGTTAATGATCAGCCCACTGACGCGTTGCG
CGAGAAGATTGTGCACCGCCGCTTTACAGGCTTCGACGCCGCTTCGTTCTACCATCGACACCACCACGCT
GGCACCCAGTTGATCGGCGCGAGATTTAATCGCCGCGACAATTTGCGACGGCGCGTGCAGGGCCAGACTG
GAGGTGGCAACGCCAATCAGCAACGACTGTTTGCCCGCCAGTTGTTGTGCCACGCGGTTGGGAATGTAAT
TCAGCTCCGCCATCGCCGCTTCCACTTTTTCCCGCGTTTTCGCAGAAACGTGGCTGGCCTGGTTCACCAC
GCGGGAAACGGTCTGATAAGAGACACCGGCATACTCTGCGACATCGTATAACGTTACTGGTTTCACATTC
ACCACCCTGAATTGACTCTCTTCCGGGCGCTATCATGCCATACCGCGAAAGGTTTTGCGCCATTCGATGG
TGTCCGGGATCTCGACGCTCTCCCTTATGCGACTCCTGCATTAGGAAGCAGCCCAGTAGTAGGTTGAGGC
CGTTGAGCACCGCCGCCGCAAGGAATGGTGCATGCAAGGAGATGGCGCCCAACAGTCCCCCGGCCACGGG
GCCTGCCACCATACCCACGCCGAAACAAGCGCTCATGAGCCCGAAGTGGCGAGCCCGATCTTCCCCATCG
GTGATGTCGGCGATATAGGCGCCAGCAACCGCACCTGTGGCGCCGGTGATGCCGGCCACGATGCGTCCGG
CGTAGAGGATCGAGATCTCGATCCCGCGAAATTAATACGACTCACTATAGGGGAATTGTGAGCGGATAAC
AATTCCCCTCTAGAAATAATTTTGTTTAACTTTAAGAAGGAGATATACCATGGGCAGCAGCCATCATCAT
CATCATCACAGCAGCGGCCTGGTGCCGCGCGGCAGCCATATGAAAATCGAAGAAGGTAAACTGGTAATCT
GGATTAACGGCGATAAAGGCTATAACGGTCTCGCTGAAGTCGGTAAGAAATTCGAGAAAGATACCGGAAT
TAAAGTCACCGTTGAGCATCCGGATAAACTGGAAGAGAAATTCCCACAGGTTGCGGCAACTGGCGATGGC
CCTGACATTATCTTCTGGGCACACGACCGCTTTGGTGGCTACGCTCAATCTGGCCTGTTGGCTGAAATCA
CCCCGGACAAAGCGTTCCAGGACAAGCTGTATCCGTTTACCTGGGATGCCGTACGTTACAACGGCAAGCT
GATTGCTTACCCGATCGCTGTTGAAGCGTTATCGCTGATTTATAACAAAGATCTGCTGCCGAACCCGCCA
AAAACCTGGGAAGAGATCCCGGCGCTGGATAAAGAACTGAAAGCGAAAGGTAAGAGCGCGCTGATGTTCA
ACCTGCAAGAACCGTACTTCACCTGGCCGCTGATTGCTGCTGACGGGGGTTATGCGTTCAAGTATGAAAA
CGGCAAGTACGACATTAAAGACGTGGGCGTGGATAACGCTGGCGCGAAAGCGGGTCTGACCTTCCTGGTT
GACCTGATTAAAAACAAACACATGAATGCAGACACCGATTACTCCATCGCAGAAGCTGCCTTTAATAAAG
GCGAAACAGCGATGACCATCAACGGCCCGTGGGCATGGTCCAACATCGACACCAGCAAAGTGAATTATGG
TGTAACGGTACTGCCGACCTTCAAGGGTCAACCATCCAAACCGTTCGTTGGCGTGCTGAGCGCAGGTATT
AACGCCGCCAGTCCGAACAAAGAGCTGGCAAAAGAGTTCCTCGAAAACTATCTGCTGACTGATGAAGGTC
TGGAAGCGGTTAATAAAGACAAACCGCTGGGTGCCGTAGCGCTGAAGTCTTACGAGGAAGAGTTGGCGAA
AGATCCACGTATTGCCGCCACTATGGAAAACGCCCAGAAAGGTGAAATCATGCCGAACATCCCGCAGATG
TCCGCTTTCTGGTATGCCGTGCGTACTGCGGTGATCAACGCCGCCAGCGGTCGTCAGACTGTCGATGAAG
CCCTGAAAGACGCGCAGACTAATTCGAGCTCGCATATGGAAAACCTGTATTTTCAGGGATCCATGAAGAC
GGAATGGCCGGAGCTGGTTGGCAAATCTGTAGAAGAAGCCAAAAAAGTGATCCTGCAAGATAAACCAGAG
GCTCAAATCATTGTACTGCCGGTCGGTACGATTGTGACGATGGAGTACCGTATCGACCGTGTGCGTTTGT
TCGTAGATAAATTGGACAACATTGCGCAAGTCCCGCGTGTTGGTTAATGACTCGAGCACCACCACCACCA
CCACTGAGATCCGGCTGCTAACAAAGCCCGAAAGGAAGCTGAGTTGGCTGCTGCCACCGCTGAGCAATAA
CTAGCATAACCCCTTGGGGCCTCTAAACGGGTCTTGAGGGGTTTTTTGCTGAAAGGAGGAACTATATCCG
GATTGGCGAATGGG
[124 nt withheld, positions 2535-2658]
C
[91 nt withheld, positions 2660-2750]
A
[49 nt withheld, positions 2752-2800]
CCTTTGACGTTGGAGTCCACGTTCTTT
[37 nt withheld, positions 2828-2864]
ACCCTATCTCGGTCTATTCTTTTGATTTATAAGGGATTTTGCCGATTTCGGCCTATTGGTTAAAAAATGA
GCTGATTTAACAAAAATTTAACGCGAATTTTAACAAAATATTAACGCTTACAATTTAGGTGGCACTTTTC
GGGGAAATGTGCGCGGAACCCCTATTTGTTTATTTTTCTAAATACATTCAAATATGTATCCGCTCATGAA
TTAATTCTTAGAAAAACTCATCGAGCATCAAATGAAACTGCAATTTATTCATATCAGGATTATCAATACC
ATATTTTTGAAAAAGCCGTTTCTGTAATGAAGGAGAAAACTCACCGAGGCAGTTCCATAGGATGGCAAGA
TCCTGGTATCGGTCTGCGATTCCGACTCGTCCAACATCAATACAACCTATTAATTTCCCCTCGTCAAAAA
TAAGGTTATCAAGTGAGAAATCACCATGAGTGACGACTGAATCCGGTGAGAATGGCAAAAGTTTATGCAT
TTCTTTCCAGACTTGTTCAACAGGCCAGCCATTACGCTCGTCATCAAAATCACTCGCATCAACCAAACCG
TTATTCATTCGTGATTGCGCCTGAGCGAGACGAAATACGCGATCGCTGTTAAAAGGACAATTACAAACAG
GAATCGAATGCAACCGGCGCAGGAACACTGCCAGCGCATCAACAATATTTTCACCTGAATCAGGATATTC
TTCTAATACCTGGAATGCTGTTTTCCCGGGGATCGCAGTGGTGAGTAACCATGCATCATCAGGAGTACGG
ATAAAATGCTTGATGGTCGGAAGAGGCATAAATTCCGTCAGCCAGTTTAGTCTGACCATCTCATCTGTAA
CATCATTGGCAACGCTACCTTTGCCATGTTTCAGAAACAACTCTGGCGCATCGGGCTTCCCATACAATCG
ATAGATTGTCGCACCTGATTGCCCGACATTATCGCGAGCCCATTTATACCCATATAAATCAGCATCCATG
TTGGAATTTAATCGCGGCCTAGAGCAAGACGTTTCCCGTTGAATATGGCTCATAACACCCCTTGTATTAC
TGTTTATGTAAGCAGACAGTTTTATTGTTCATGACCAAAATCCCTTAACGTGAGTTTTCGTTCCACTGAG
CGTCAGACCCCGTAGAAAAGATCAAAGGATCTTCTTGAGATCCTTTTTTTCTGCGCGTAATCTGCTGCTT
GCAAACAAAAAAACCACCGCTACCAGCGGTGGTTTGTTTGCCGGATCAAGAGCTACCAACTCTTTTTCCG
AAGGTAACTGGCTTCAGCAGAGCGCAGATACCAAATACTGTCCTTCTAGTGTAGCCGTAGTTAGGCCACC
ACTTCAAGAACTCTGTAGCACCGCCTACATACCTCGCTCTGCTAATCCTGTTACCAGTGGCTGCTGCCAG
TGGCGATAAGTCGTGTCTTACCGGGTTGGACTCAAGACGATAGTTACCGGATAAGGCGCAGCGGTCGGGC
TGAACGGGGGGTTCGTGCACACAGCCCAGCTTGGAGCGAACGACCTACACCGAACTGAGATACCTACAGC
GTGAGCTATGAGAAAGCGCCACGCTTCCCGAAGGGAGAAAGGCGGACAGGTATCCGGTAAGCGGCAGGGT
CGGAACAGGAGAGCGCACGAGGGAGCTTCCAGGGGGAAACGCCTGGTATCTTTATAGTCCTGTCGGGTTT
CGCCACCTCTGACTTGAGCGTCGATTTTTGTGATGCTCGTCAGGGGGGCGGAGCCTATGGAAAAACGCCA
GCAACGCGGCCTTTTTACGGTTCCTGGCCTTTTGCTGGCCTTTTGCTCACATGTTCTTTCCTGCGTTATC
CCCTGATTCTGTGGATAACCGTATTACCGCCTTTGAGTGAGCTGATACCGCTCGCCGCAGCCGAACGACC
GAGCGCAGCGAGTCAGTGAGCGAGGAAGCGGAAGAGCGCCTGATGCGGTATTTTCTCCTTACGCATCTGT
GCGGTATTTCACACCGCAATGGTGCACTCTCAGTACAATCTGCTCTGATGCCGCATAGTTAAGCCAGTAT
ACACTCCGCTATCGCTACGTGACTGGGTCATGGCTGCGCCCCGACACCCGCCAACACCCGCTGACGCGCC
CTGACGGGCTTGTCTGCTCCCGGCATCCGCTTACAGACAAGCTGTGACCGTCTCCGGGAGCTGCATGTGT
CAGAGGTTTTCACCGTCATCACCGAAACGCGCGAGGCAGCTGCGGTAAAGCTCATCAGCGTGGTCGTGAA
GCGATTCACAGATGTCTGCCTGTTCATCCGCGTCCAGCTCGTTGAGTTTCTCCAGAAGCGTTAATGTCTG
GCTTCTGATAAAGCGGGCCATGTTAAGGGCGGTTTTTTCCTGTTTGGTCACTGATGCCTCCGTGTAAGGG
GGATTTCTGTTCATGGGGGTAATGATACCGATGAAACGAGAGAGGATGCTCACGATACGGGTTACTGATG
ATGAACATGCCCGGTTACTGGAACGTTGTGAGGGTAAACAACTGGCGGTATGGATGCGGCGGGACCAGAG
AAAAATCACTCAGGGTCAATGCCAGCGCTTCGTTAATACAGATGTAGGTGTTCCACAGGGTAGCCAGCAG
CATCCTGCGATGCAGATCCGGAACATAATGGTGCAGGGCGCTGACTTCCGCGTTTCCAGACTTTACGAAA
CACGGAAACCGAAGACCATTCATGTTGTTGCTCAGGTCGCAGACGTTTTGCAGCAGCAGTCGCTTCACGT
TCGCTCGCGTATCGGTGATTCATTCTGCTAACCAGTAAGGCAACCCCGCCAGCCTAGCCGGGTCCTCAAC
GACAGGAGCACGATCATGCGCACCCGTGGGGCCGCCATGCCGGCGATAATGGCCTGCTTCTCGCCGAAAC
GTTTGGTGGCGGGACCAGTGACGAAGGCTTGAGCGAGGGCGTGCAAGATTCCGAATACCGCAAGCGACAG
GCCGATCATCGTCGCGCTCCAGCGAAAGCGGTCCTCGCCGAAAATGACCCAGAGCGCTGCCGGCACCTGT
CCTACGAGTTGCATGATAAAGAAGACAGTCATAAGTGCGGCGACGATAGTCATGCCCCGCGCCCACCGGA
AGGAGCTGACTGGGTTGAAGGCTCTCAAGGGCATCGGTCGAGATCCCGGTGCCTAATGAGTGAGCTAACT
TACATTAATTGCGTTGCGCTCACTGCCCGCTTTCCAGTCGGGAAACCTGTCGTGCCAGCTGCATTAATGA
ATCGGCCAACGCGCGGGGAGAGGCGGTTTGCGTATTGGGCGCCAGGGTGGTTTTTCTTTTCACCAGTGAG
ACGGGCAACAGCTGATTGCCCTTCACCGCCTGGCCCTGAGAGAGTTGCAGCAAGCGGTCCACGCTGGTTT
GCCCCAGCAGGCGAAAATCCTGTTTGATGGTGGTTAACGGCGGGATATAACATGAGCTGTCTTCGGTATC
GTCGTATCCCACTACCGAGATATCCGCACCAACGCGCAGCCCGGACTCGGTAATGGCGCGCATTGCGCCC
AGCGCCATCTGATCGTTGGCAACCAGCATCGCAGTGGGAACGATGCCCTCATTCAGCATTTGCATGGTTT
GTTGAAAACCGGACATGGCACTCCAGTCGCCTTCCCGTTCCGCTATCGGCTGAATTTGATTGCGAGTGAG
ATATTTATGCCAGCCAGCCAGACGCAGACGCGCCGAGACAGAACTTAATGGGCCCGCTAACAGCGCGATT
TGCTGGTGACCCAATGCGACCAGATGCTCCACGCCCAGTCGCGTACCGTCTTCATG
Features (pLannotate 1.2.2; 23 found; start..end, strand, type, name):
    487..564     -  promoter       lacI promoter: lacI
    572..851     -  CDS            TcR (fragment): tetracycline efflux protein; tet; confers resistance to tetracycline
    873..891     +  promoter       T7 promoter: promoter for bacteriophage T7 RNA polymerase
    892..916     +  protein_bind   lac operator: The lac repressor binds to the lac operator to inhibit transcription in E. coli. This inhibition can be relieved by adding lactose or isopropyl-β-D-thiogalactopyranoside (IPTG). lac repressor encoded by lacI
    931..953     +  RBS            RBS: efficient ribosome binding site from bacteriophage T7 gene 10 (Olins and Rangwala, 1989)
    972..988     +  CDS            capTEV™ (fragment): composite tag for in vivo biotinylation, TEV protease cleavage, and 6xHis tagging
    999..1016    +  CDS            thrombin site: thrombin recognition and cleavage site
   1020..2120    +  CDS            MBP: maltose binding protein from E. coli; malE (mutated); This version of the gene does not encode a signal sequence, so MBP will remain in the cytosol.
   2139..2158    +  CDS            TEV site (fragment): tobacco etch virus (TEV) protease recognition and cleavage site
   2163..2354    +  CDS            ICI2_HORVU (fragment): Experimental evidence at protein level: Swiss-Prot protein existence level 1. Inhibits both subtilisin and chymotrypsin. From Hordeum vulgare (Barley).
   2367..2384    +  CDS            9xHis (fragment): 9xHis affinity tag
   2394..2443    +  CDS            SET1 (fragment): solubility-enhancement tag derived from T7 phage gene 10B
   2451..2498    +  terminator     T7 terminator: transcription terminator for bacteriophage T7 RNA polymerase
   2535..2963    +  rep_origin     f1 ori (sequence partly withheld): f1 bacteriophage origin of replication; arrow indicates direction of (+) strand synthesis
   3016..3073    +  promoter       AmpR promoter (fragment): bla
   3082..3897    -  CDS            KanR: aminoglycoside phosphotransferase; aph(3')-Ia; confers resistance to kanamycin in bacteria or G418 (Geneticin®) in eukaryotes
   4019..4607    +  rep_origin     ori: high-copy-number ColE1/pMB1/pBR322/pUC origin of replication
   4793..4932    -  misc_feature   bom: basis of mobility region from pBR322
   5034..5225    -  CDS            rop: Rop protein, which maintains plasmids at low copy number; rop
   5242..5622    +  CDS            YPB1_ECOLX: Protein predicted: Swiss-Prot protein existence level 4. From Escherichia coli.
   5694..5985    -  CDS            TcR (fragment): tetracycline efflux protein; tet; confers resistance to tetracycline
   6000..6021    -  protein_bind   CAP binding site: CAP binding activates transcription in the presence of cAMP. E. coli catabolite activator protein
   6034..486     -  CDS            lacI (across the origin): lac repressor; lacI; The lac repressor binds to the lac operator to inhibit transcription in E. coli. This inhibition can be relieved by adding lactose or isopropyl-β-D-thiogalactopyranoside (IPTG).
