[The description below was written by a language model from this plasmid's Addgene catalogue record and pLannotate feature annotations shown in this document.]
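Description:
pET28-MBP-CI2F is a bacterial expression plasmid built on the pET28 backbone for producing barley (Hordeum vulgare) chymotrypsin inhibitor 2 (CI2) as a fusion to an N-terminal maltose binding protein. It is selected with kanamycin through the aph(3')-Ia gene and replicates from a ColE1/pMB1-type origin. The pBR322-derived bom region and rop gene are also present, and rop normally keeps copy number moderate, although the catalogue lists copy number as unknown. An f1 origin is present as well. Short annotated fragments of a tetracycline resistance gene and an AmpR promoter appear to be backbone remnants rather than functional markers.

Expression is driven by a T7 promoter followed by a lac operator and the T7 gene 10 ribosome binding site. The plasmid carries its own lacI gene, so transcription is repressed until induction with IPTG in a host that supplies T7 RNA polymerase. The annotated reading frame begins with a short leader matched to a His-containing tag fragment and a thrombin site. It continues with a signal-sequence-free MBP that stays in the cytosol, then a TEV protease site, then the CI2 coding region, which matches a fragment of the Swiss-Prot barley inhibitor of subtilisin and chymotrypsin. His-tag sequence is annotated downstream of CI2, before the T7 terminator, but the record does not show whether it is translated as part of the fusion. The layout suggests MBP acts as a solubility and affinity partner that can be removed with TEV protease to release CI2.

The associated publication concerns ion mobility and mass spectrometry studies of CI2 solution structures, consistent with use for recombinant protein production. The sequenced record is 6,630 nt, slightly larger than the catalogued total of 6,473 bp.
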