Addgene plasmid #191254: pET28-MBP-CI2F
Purpose: Expresses chymotrypsin inhibitor with an N-terminal MBP fusion protein
Depositing lab: Arthur Laganowsky. Depositing organization: Texas A&M University. Publication: Evidence for Many Unique Solution Structures for Chymotrypsin Inhibitor 2: A Thermodynamic Perspective Derived from vT-ESI-IMS-MS Measurements. Raab SA, El-Baba TJ, Woodall DW, Liu W, Liu Y, Baird Z, Hales DA, Laganowsky A, Russell DH, Clemmer DE. J Am Chem Soc. 2020 Oct 14;142(41):17372-17383. doi: 10.1021/jacs.0c05365. Epub 2020 Sep 29. PubMed 32866376.
Backbone
  Vector backbone: pET28
  Backbone size w/o insert (bp): 5078
  Total vector size (bp): 6473
  Vector type: Bacterial Expression
Growth in bacteria
  Bacterial resistance: Kanamycin, 50 μg/mL
  Growth temperature: 37°C
  Growth strain: DH5alpha
  Copy number: Unknown
Gene/Insert
  Gene/Insert name: Chymotrypsin Inhibitor 2 (alt name: CI2)
  Species: Hordeum vulgare
  Insert size (bp): 1395
  Tag / fusion protein: Maltose Binding Protein (N terminal on insert)
Terms and licenses: Academic/Nonprofit Terms; Industry Terms: Not Available to Industry
How to cite: pET28-MBP-CI2F was a gift from Arthur Laganowsky (Addgene plasmid # 191254 ; http://n2t.net/addgene:191254 ; RRID:Addgene_191254)
